Addgene plasmid #116076: CMV-TO-rapTEVPZ
Purpose: Expresses an engineered TEV protease
Depositing lab: Michael Elowitz. Depositing organization: California Institute of Technology. Publication: Programmable protein circuits in living cells. Gao XJ, Chong LS, Kim MS, Elowitz MB. Science. 2018 Sep 21;361(6408):1252-1258. doi: 10.1126/science.aat5062. PubMed 30237357.
Backbone
  Vector backbone: CMV-TO-FlpIn
  Vector type: Mammalian Expression
Growth in bacteria
  Bacterial resistance: Ampicillin, 100 μg/mL
  Growth temperature: 37°C
  Growth strain: DH5alpha
  Copy number: High Copy
Gene/Insert
  Gene/Insert name: rapTEVPZ
  Species: Synthetic
  Cloning method: Gibson Cloning
Terms and licenses: Academic/Nonprofit Terms; Industry Terms: Not Available to Industry
How to cite: CMV-TO-rapTEVPZ was a gift from Michael Elowitz (Addgene plasmid # 116076 ; http://n2t.net/addgene:116076 ; RRID:Addgene_116076)
