[The description below was written by a language model from this plasmid's Addgene catalogue record and pLannotate feature annotations shown in this document.]
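Description:
CMV-TO-rapTEVPZ is a 6.7 kb mammalian expression plasmid built on the CMV-TO-FlpIn backbone and carrying a synthetic insert, rapTEVPZ, described as an engineered TEV protease. It is propagated in E. coli as a high-copy plasmid through a ColE1/pUC-type origin and selected with ampicillin via the β-lactamase gene. A partial f1 origin and remnants of a lac promoter/operator region are also annotated in the backbone.

The insert sits downstream of the human CMV immediate-early enhancer and promoter, which is followed directly by two short tet operator matches. This is the "TO" arrangement, in which transcription is strong and constitutive in ordinary cells but can be repressed in cells expressing Tet repressor and relieved by tetracycline or doxycycline. A bGH polyadenylation signal terminates the transcript. Within the coding region the annotation detects only a fragment of human MTOR, consistent with the rapamycin-binding FRB domain, next to FKBP1A (FKBP12). Together with the "rap" prefix, this suggests a design in which rapamycin-induced FRB–FKBP dimerisation controls protease activity, probably by bringing split protease parts together. The protease segments themselves and whatever the "Z" suffix refers to are not annotated, so the exact architecture is not stated in the record.

The backbone also carries an FRT site immediately upstream of a hygromycin resistance coding sequence with an SV40 poly(A) signal. The table shows no intact promoter in front of this gene, as expected for Flp-In vectors, where FLP-mediated integration at a genomic FRT site supplies the promoter and yields hygromycin-resistant, single-copy stable lines. The plasmid therefore suits either transient transfection or site-specific integration, and it was deposited with work on programmable protein circuits in living cells.
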