Features (pLannotate 1.2.2; 23 found; start..end, strand, type, name):
     33..56      +  polyA_signal   bGH poly(A) signal (fragment): bovine growth hormone polyadenylation signal
     60..81      +  promoter       SV40 promoter (fragment): SV40 enhancer and early promoter
    102..335     +  rep_origin     f1 ori (fragment) (sequence partly withheld): f1 bacteriophage origin of replication; arrow indicates direction of (+) strand synthesis
    340..387     +  protein_bind   FRT: FLP-mediated recombination occurs in the 8-bp core sequence TCTAGAAA (Turan and Bode, 2011). FLP recombinase from the Saccharomyces cerevisiae 2μ plasmid
    395..1417    +  CDS            HygR: aminoglycoside phosphotransferase from E. coli; aph(4)-Ia; confers resistance to hygromycin
   1427..1552    +  CDS            ble (fragment): BLE_KLEPN - Experimental evidence at protein level: Swiss-Prot protein existence level 1. Binding protein with a strong affinity to the bleomycin family of antibiotics. Binds to CL990; an antimitotic-antibiotic compound. From Klebsiella pneumoniae.
   1547..1668    +  polyA_signal   SV40 poly(A) signal: SV40 polyadenylation signal
   1741..1757    -  protein_bind   lac operator: The lac repressor binds to the lac operator to inhibit transcription in E. coli. This inhibition can be relieved by adding lactose or isopropyl-β-D-thiogalactopyranoside (IPTG). lac repressor encoded by lacI
   1765..1795    -  promoter       lac promoter: promoter for the E. coli lac operon
   1810..1831    -  protein_bind   CAP binding site: CAP binding activates transcription in the presence of cAMP. E. coli catabolite activator protein
   1844..1936    -  CDS            lacI (fragment): lac repressor; lacI; The lac repressor binds to the lac operator to inhibit transcription in E. coli. This inhibition can be relieved by adding lactose or isopropyl-β-D-thiogalactopyranoside (IPTG).
   2119..2707    -  rep_origin     ori: high-copy-number ColE1/pMB1/pBR322/pUC origin of replication
   2878..3738    -  CDS            AmpR: β-lactamase; bla; confers resistance to ampicillin, carbenicillin, and related antibiotics
   3739..3843    -  promoter       AmpR promoter: bla
   3902..3954    -  misc_feature   bom (fragment): basis of mobility region from pBR322
   4104..4483    +  enhancer       CMV enhancer: human cytomegalovirus immediate early enhancer
   4484..4687    +  promoter       CMV promoter: human cytomegalovirus (CMV) immediate early promoter
   4689..4708    +  promoter       PLtetO-1 promoter (fragment): modified phage lambda PL promoter with tet operator sites (Lutz and Bujard, 1997)
   4710..4729    +  promoter       PLtetO-1 promoter (fragment): modified phage lambda PL promoter with tet operator sites (Lutz and Bujard, 1997)
   4737..4770    +  promoter       TRE3GV promoter (fragment): 3rd-generation Tet-responsive promoter that can be activated by binding of Tet-On® 3G, optimized for retroviral and lentiviral vectors
   5238..5618    +  CDS            MTOR (fragment) (sequence partly withheld): MTOR_HUMAN - Also known as FRAP, FRAP1, FRAP2, RAFT1, RAPT1. Experimental evidence at protein level: Swiss-Prot protein existence level 1. Serine/threonine protein kinase which is a central regulator of cellular metabolism, growth and survival in response to hormones, growth factors, nutrients, energy and stress signals (PubMed:12087098, PubMed:12150925, PubMed:12150926, PubMed:12231510, PubMed:12718876, PubMed:14651849, PubMed:15268862, PubMed:15467718, PubMed:15545625, PubMed:15718470, PubMed:18497260, PubMed:18762023, PubMed:18925875, PubMed:20516213, PubMed:20537536, PubMed:21659604, PubMe
   5592..5912    +  CDS            FKBP1A: FKB1A_HUMAN - Also known as FKBP1, FKBP12. Experimental evidence at protein level: Swiss-Prot protein existence level 1. Keeps in an inactive conformation TGFBR1, the TGF-beta type I serine/threonine kinase receptor, preventing TGF-beta receptor activation in absence of ligand. Recruits SMAD7 to ACVR1B which prevents the association of SMAD2 and SMAD3 with the activin receptor complex, thereby blocking the activin signal. May modulate the RYR1 calcium channel activity. PPIases accelerate the folding of proteins. It catalyzes the cis-trans isomerization of proline imidic peptide bonds in oligop
   6495..17      +  polyA_signal   bGH poly(A) signal (across the origin): bovine growth hormone polyadenylation signal
>Addgene plasmid #116076 | CMV-TO-rapTEVPZ | addgene full sequence | sequence record 224823 | Addgene NGS Result
TGCGGTGGGCTCTATGGAGATCTATCGATGTTCTGGGGATGCGGTGGGCTCTATGGCTTCTGAGGCGGAA
AGAACCAGCTGGGGCTCTAGGGGGTATCCCC
[124 nt withheld, positions 102-225]
C
[91 nt withheld, positions 227-317]
AGGGTGATGGTTCACGTACCTAGAAGTTCCTATTCCGAAGTTCCTATTCTCTAGAAAGTATAGGAACTTC
CTTGGCCAAAAAGCCTGAACTCACCGCGACGTCTGTCGAGAAGTTTCTGATCGAAAAGTTCGACAGCGTC
TCCGACCTGATGCAGCTCTCGGAGGGCGAAGAATCTCGTGCTTTCAGCTTCGATGTAGGAGGGCGTGGAT
ATGTCCTGCGGGTAAATAGCTGCGCCGATGGTTTCTACAAAGATCGTTATGTTTATCGGCACTTTGCATC
GGCCGCGCTCCCGATTCCGGAAGTGCTTGACATTGGGGAATTCAGCGAGAGCCTGACCTATTGCATCTCC
CGCCGTGCACAGGGTGTCACGTTGCAAGACCTGCCTGAAACCGAACTGCCCGCTGTTCTGCAGCCGGTCG
CGGAGGCCATGGATGCGATCGCTGCGGCCGATCTTAGCCAGACGAGCGGGTTCGGCCCATTCGGACCGCA
AGGAATCGGTCAATACACTACATGGCGTGATTTCATATGCGCGATTGCTGATCCCCATGTGTATCACTGG
CAAACTGTGATGGACGACACCGTCAGTGCGTCCGTCGCGCAGGCTCTCGATGAGCTGATGCTTTGGGCCG
AGGACTGCCCCGAAGTCCGGCACCTCGTGCACGCGGATTTCGGCTCCAACAATGTCCTGACGGACAATGG
CCGCATAACAGCGGTCATTGACTGGAGCGAGGCGATGTTCGGGGATTCCCAATACGAGGTCGCCAACATC
TTCTTCTGGAGGCCGTGGTTGGCTTGTATGGAGCAGCAGACGCGCTACTTCGAGCGGAGGCATCCGGAGC
TTGCAGGATCGCCGCGGCTCCGGGCGTATATGCTCCGCATTGGTCTTGACCAACTCTATCAGAGCTTGGT
TGACGGCAATTTCGATGATGCAGCTTGGGCGCAGGGTCGATGCGACGCAATCGTCCGATCCGGAGCCGGG
ACTGTCGGGCGTACACAAATCGCCCGCAGAAGCGCGGCCGTCTGGACCGATGGCTGTGTAGAAGTACTCG
CCGATAGTGGAAACCGACGCCCCAGCACTCGTCCGAGGGCAAAGGAATAGCACGTACTACGAGATTTCGA
TTCCACCGCCGCCTTCTATGAAAGGTTGGGCTTCGGAATCGTTTTCCGGGACGCCGGCTGGATGATCCTC
CAGCGCGGGGATCTCATGCTGGAGTTCTTCGCCCACCCCAACTTGTTTATTGCAGCTTATAATGGTTACA
AATAAAGCAATAGCATCACAAATTTCACAAATAAAGCATTTTTTTCACTGCATTCTAGTTGTGGTTTGTC
CAAACTCATCAATGTATCTTATCATGTCTGTATACCGTCGACCTCTAGCTAGAGCTTGGCGTAATCATGG
TCATAGCTGTTTCCTGTGTGAAATTGTTATCCGCTCACAATTCCACACAACATACGAGCCGGAAGCATAA
AGTGTAAAGCCTGGGGTGCCTAATGAGTGAGCTAACTCACATTAATTGCGTTGCGCTCACTGCCCGCTTT
CCAGTCGGGAAACCTGTCGTGCCAGCTGCATTAATGAATCGGCCAACGCGCGGGGAGAGGCGGTTTGCGT
ATTGGGCGCTCTTCCGCTTCCTCGCTCACTGACTCGCTGCGCTCGGTCGTTCGGCTGCGGCGAGCGGTAT
CAGCTCACTCAAAGGCGGTAATACGGTTATCCACAGAATCAGGGGATAACGCAGGAAAGAACATGTGAGC
AAAAGGCCAGCAAAAGGCCAGGAACCGTAAAAAGGCCGCGTTGCTGGCGTTTTTCCATAGGCTCCGCCCC
CCTGACGAGCATCACAAAAATCGACGCTCAAGTCAGAGGTGGCGAAACCCGACAGGACTATAAAGATACC
AGGCGTTTCCCCCTGGAAGCTCCCTCGTGCGCTCTCCTGTTCCGACCCTGCCGCTTACCGGATACCTGTC
CGCCTTTCTCCCTTCGGGAAGCGTGGCGCTTTCTCATAGCTCACGCTGTAGGTATCTCAGTTCGGTGTAG
GTCGTTCGCTCCAAGCTGGGCTGTGTGCACGAACCCCCCGTTCAGCCCGACCGCTGCGCCTTATCCGGTA
ACTATCGTCTTGAGTCCAACCCGGTAAGACACGACTTATCGCCACTGGCAGCAGCCACTGGTAACAGGAT
TAGCAGAGCGAGGTATGTAGGCGGTGCTACAGAGTTCTTGAAGTGGTGGCCTAACTACGGCTACACTAGA
AGAACAGTATTTGGTATCTGCGCTCTGCTGAAGCCAGTTACCTTCGGAAAAAGAGTTGGTAGCTCTTGAT
CCGGCAAACAAACCACCGCTGGTAGCGGTGGTTTTTTTGTTTGCAAGCAGCAGATTACGCGCAGAAAAAA
AGGATCTCAAGAAGATCCTTTGATCTTTTCTACGGGGTCTGACGCTCAGTGGAACGAAAACTCACGTTAA
GGGATTTTGGTCATGAGATTATCAAAAAGGATCTTCACCTAGATCCTTTTAAATTAAAAATGAAGTTTTA
AATCAATCTAAAGTATATATGAGTAAACTTGGTCTGACAGTTACCAATGCTTAATCAGTGAGGCACCTAT
CTCAGCGATCTGTCTATTTCGTTCATCCATAGTTGCCTGACTCCCCGTCGTGTAGATAACTACGATACGG
GAGGGCTTACCATCTGGCCCCAGTGCTGCAATGATACCGCGAGACCCACGCTCACCGGCTCCAGATTTAT
CAGCAATAAACCAGCCAGCCGGAAGGGCCGAGCGCAGAAGTGGTCCTGCAACTTTATCCGCCTCCATCCA
GTCTATTAATTGTTGCCGGGAAGCTAGAGTAAGTAGTTCGCCAGTTAATAGTTTGCGCAACGTTGTTGCC
ATTGCTACAGGCATCGTGGTGTCACGCTCGTCGTTTGGTATGGCTTCATTCAGCTCCGGTTCCCAACGAT
CAAGGCGAGTTACATGATCCCCCATGTTGTGCAAAAAAGCGGTTAGCTCCTTCGGTCCTCCGATCGTTGT
CAGAAGTAAGTTGGCCGCAGTGTTATCACTCATGGTTATGGCAGCACTGCATAATTCTCTTACTGTCATG
CCATCCGTAAGATGCTTTTCTGTGACTGGTGAGTACTCAACCAAGTCATTCTGAGAATAGTGTATGCGGC
GACCGAGTTGCTCTTGCCCGGCGTCAATACGGGATAATACCGCGCCACATAGCAGAACTTTAAAAGTGCT
CATCATTGGAAAACGTTCTTCGGGGCGAAAACTCTCAAGGATCTTACCGCTGTTGAGATCCAGTTCGATG
TAACCCACTCGTGCACCCAACTGATCTTCAGCATCTTTTACTTTCACCAGCGTTTCTGGGTGAGCAAAAA
CAGGAAGGCAAAATGCCGCAAAAAAGGGAATAAGGGCGACACGGAAATGTTGAATACTCATACTCTTCCT
TTTTCAATATTATTGAAGCATTTATCAGGGTTATTGTCTCATGAGCGGATACATATTTGAATGTATTTAG
AAAAATAAACAAATAGGGGTTCCGCGCACATTTCCCCGAAAAGTGCCACCTGACGTCGACGGATCGGGAG
ATCTCCCGATCCCCTATGGTGCACTCTCAGTACAATCTGCTCTGATGCCGCATAGTTAAGCCAGTATCTG
CTCCCTGCTTGTGTGTTGGAGGTCGCTGAGTAGTGCGCGAGCAAAATTTAAGCTACAACAAGGCAAGGCT
TGACCGACAATTGCATGAAGAATCTGCTTAGGGTTAGGCGTTTTGCGCTGCTTCGTACGGGCCAGATATA
CGCGTTGACATTGATTATTGACTAGTTATTAATAGTAATCAATTACGGGGTCATTAGTTCATAGCCCATA
TATGGAGTTCCGCGTTACATAACTTACGGTAAATGGCCCGCCTGGCTGACCGCCCAACGACCCCCGCCCA
TTGACGTCAATAATGACGTATGTTCCCATAGTAACGCCAATAGGGACTTTCCATTGACGTCAATGGGTGG
AGTATTTACGGTAAACTGCCCACTTGGCAGTACATCAAGTGTATCATATGCCAAGTACGCCCCCTATTGA
CGTCAATGACGGTAAATGGCCCGCCTGGCATTATGCCCAGTACATGACCTTATGGGACTTTCCTACTTGG
CAGTACATCTACGTATTAGTCATCGCTATTACCATGGTGATGCGGTTTTGGCAGTACATCAATGGGCGTG
GATAGCGGTTTGACTCACGGGGATTTCCAAGTCTCCACCCCATTGACGTCAATGGGAGTTTGTTTTGGCA
CCAAAATCAACGGGACTTTCCAAAATGTCGTAACAACTCCGCCCCATTGACGCAAATGGGCGGTAGGCGT
GTACGGTGGGAGGTCTATATAAGCAGAGCTCTCCCTATCAGTGATAGAGATCTCCCTATCAGTGATAGAG
ATCGTCGACGAGCTCGTTTAGTGAACCGTCAGATCGCCTGGAGACGCCATCCACGCTGTTTTGACCTCCA
TAGAAGACACCGGGACCGATCCAGCCTCCGGACTCTAGCGTTTAAACTTAAGCTTCGCCACCATGGGATC
CGGGGAATCCTTGTTCAAGGGGCCGCGCGACTACAATCCCATCTCCAGTACCATTTGTCATCTTACGAAT
GAAAGTGACGGTCATACAACTTCCCTGTACGGCATCGGTTTTGGACCCTTCATAATTACAAACAAGCACC
TGTTCCGCCGCAACAATGGGACTTTGCTTGTACAATCACTGCACGGTGTCTTTAAAGTCAAAAATACCAC
CACGCTTCAGCAGCATTTGATTGATGGGCGAGACATGATAATAATCCGCATGCCTAAAGACTTCCCTCCA
TTCCCGCAGAAGCTCAAGTTTAGAGAGCCGCAGCGAGAAGAGAGGATCTGCCTGGTCACGACGAACTTCC
AGACAAGCTTGGGTGGGTCCGAACTGATTCGGGTCGCTATACTCTGGCAT
[270 nt withheld, positions 5268-5537]
GAAGGGCGGGGAAGCCTGTTGACATGCGGGGATGTAGAAGAGAATCCAGGCCCGGGCGTGCAGGTGGAAA
CTATTAGCCCTGGAGACGGACGGACCTTTCCGAAAAGAGGGCAGACGTGTGTTGTGCATTACACAGGTAT
GCTCGAAGACGGAAAGAAATTCGATAGTAGTCGAGATCGAAATAAGCCGTTCAAGTTTATGCTTGGAAAA
CAGGAGGTAATCCGAGGATGGGAGGAGGGGGTCGCCCAGATGAGTGTCGGACAGCGAGCGAAACTTACCA
TCAGCCCTGACTATGCTTATGGGGCGACGGGACACCCCGGAATTATTCCACCACATGCAACACTCGTATT
TGATGTGGAACTGCTTAAACTCGAGGGCGGTGGAAGCTTGAAGTCTATGTCTAGTATGGTGAGCGATACT
AGCTGCACGTTCCCTTCTAGCGATGGGATCTTCTGGAAACATTGGATACAAACTAAAGACGGACAATGCG
GCTCCCCCCTTGTGTCTACGCGAGATGGATTCATAGTGGGTATTCACAGTGCCAGCAACTTTACGAACAC
GAACAACTATTTTACAAGCGTTCCTAAGAATTTTATGGAGTTGCTGACAAATCAGGAAGCGCAGCAGTGG
GTAAGCGGTTGGAGACTGAATGCCGACAGCGTCCTTTGGGGGGGCCACAAAGTTTTCATGGTGAAACCTG
AGGAGCCGTTTCAGCCAGTCAAGGAAGCGACTCAACTCATGAACGGCGGAGGTGGCAGCGCGCTTAAGAA
GGAACTTCAAGCAAACAAAAAAGAGTTGGCCCAACTGAAGTGGGAGTTGCAGGCGCTCAAAAAGGAGCTC
GCCCAGAGCTAGCTCGAGGAGGGCCCGAACAAAAACTCATCTCAGAAGAGGATCTGAATAGCGCCGTCGA
CCATCATCATAATCATCATTGAGTTTAAACCCGCTGATCAGCCTCGACTGTGCCTTCTAGTTGCCAGCCA
TCTGTTGTTTGCCCCTCCCCCGTGCCTTCCTTGACCCTGGAAGGTGCCACTCCCACTGTCCTTTCCTAAT
AAAATGAGGAAATTGCATCGCATTGTCTGAGTAGGTGTCATTCTATTCTGGGGGGTGGGGTGGGGCAGGA
CAGCAAGGGGGAGGATTGGGAAGACAATAGCAGGCATGCTGGGGA
